Addgene plasmid #32619: TRalpha shRNA #1
Depositing lab: Connie Cepko. Depositing organization: Harvard Medical School. Publication: Analysis of thyroid response element activity during retinal development. Billings NA, Emerson MM, Cepko CL. PLoS One. 2010 . 5(10):e13739. 10.1371/journal.pone.0013739 PubMed 21060789.
Backbone
  Vector backbone: pRFP RNAiC-1
  Vector type: RNAi
Growth in bacteria
  Bacterial resistance: Ampicillin, 100 μg/mL
  Growth temperature: 37°C
  Growth strain: DH5alpha
  Copy number: Unknown
Gene/Insert
  Gene/Insert name: TRalpha shRNA #1
  gRNA/shRNA sequence: GCAAGTCGCTGTCTGCCTTCAA
  Species: G. gallus (chicken)
  GenBank ID: NM_205313
  Entrez Gene: THRA (a.k.a. NR1A1)
  Cloning method: Restriction Enzyme; 5′ cloning site NheI (not destroyed); 3′ cloning site MluI (not destroyed)
  Sequencing primers: 5′ Unknown
Terms and licenses: Academic/Nonprofit Terms; Industry Terms: Not Available to Industry
How to cite: TRalpha shRNA #1 was a gift from Connie Cepko (Addgene plasmid # 32619 ; http://n2t.net/addgene:32619 ; RRID:Addgene_32619)
