[The description below was written by a language model from this plasmid's Addgene catalogue record.]
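Description:
TRalpha shRNA #1 is an RNA interference plasmid built on the pRFP RNAiC-1 backbone and designed to knock down chicken thyroid hormone receptor alpha (THRA, also known as NR1A1). The insert is a short hairpin sequence directed against the Gallus gallus THRA transcript, cloned by restriction digestion between NheI and MluI sites, both of which were preserved, so the hairpin cassette can be excised or exchanged. The "#1" in the name suggests it is one of a set of hairpins against this target, although the record describes only this one. The plasmid is propagated in standard E. coli cloning strains under ampicillin selection; its copy number is listed as unknown, and the origin of replication is not stated.

No feature table accompanies the entry, so the promoter driving the hairpin, any microRNA-like flanking context, and the arrangement of reporter elements are not stated. The backbone name implies that a red fluorescent protein marker is present to identify transfected cells, but the record does not confirm this or describe how such a reporter would be expressed. No eukaryotic selection marker or viral packaging elements are recorded.

The associated publication concerns thyroid response element activity during retinal development, so the construct's apparent use is loss-of-function analysis of TRalpha in chick tissue, most plausibly the developing retina, to test how reducing this receptor affects thyroid hormone-responsive transcription. The delivery method is not specified in the record.
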