>Addgene plasmid #32619 | TRalpha shRNA #1 | depositor partial sequence | sequence record 55258 | Target Sequence
TGGGCGCTCCTTGATGGAATTG
