>Addgene plasmid #32619 | TRalpha shRNA #1 | addgene partial sequence | sequence record 57501 | pBR322ori-F 5'-GGGAAACGCCTGGTATCTTT-3'
CAACGCGGCCTTTTTACGGTTCCTGGCCTTTTGCTGGCCTTTTGCTCACATGTTCTTTCCTGCGTTATCC
CCTGATTCTGTGGATAACCGTATTACCGCCTTTGAGTGAGCTGATACCGCTCGCCGCAGCCGAACGACCG
AGCGCAGCGAGTCAGTGAGCGAGGAAGCGGAAGAGCGCCCAATACGCAAACCGCCTCTCCCCGCGCGTTG
GCCGATTCATTAATGCAGCGGATCCATCGATAAAAAAGCTTACCGTGCTGACAACCGCATGCGGAACCAG
CGCAAGGCATCTTCGGATCTTCACAGCACGCGTAAGAGGGGAAGAAAGCTTCTAACCCCGCTATTCACCA
CCACTAGGCATGGGCGCTCCTTGATGGAATTGTACATCTGTGGCTTCACTACCATTCCATCAAGGGAGCG
CCCGCGCTCAGCAGCACCTCTCCGGAAGGCATCTTCTCCAGCTAGCGAAGCTGCCCCGAGCCGGGACGCA
CTTTATGGTACCTAGTATATGTGCTGCCGAAGCGAGCACGGACTAAGAGCATCNAGACTGCGGGATTTAA
AGGCTCATCCTGCAAGTTCTTTTA
