>Addgene plasmid #32619 | TRalpha shRNA #1 | addgene partial sequence | sequence record 57505 | pCAGGS5 5'-ggttcggcttctggcgtgtgacc-3'
GTTCATGCCTTCTTCTTTTTCCTACAGCTCCTGGGCAACGTGCTGGTTATTGTGCTGTCTCATCATTTTG
GCAAAGAATTGATCCGATGGCCTCCTCCGAGGACGTCATCAAGGAGTTCATGCGCTTCAAGGTGCGCATG
GAGGGCTCCGTGAACGGCCACGAGTTCGAGATCGAGGGCGAGGGCGAGGGCCGCCCCTACGAGGGCACCC
AGACCGCCAAGCTGAAGGTGACCAAGGGCGGCCCCCTGCCCTTCGCCTGGGACATCCTGTCCCCTCAGTT
CCAGTACGGCTCCAAGGCCTACGTGAAGCACCCCGCCGACATCCCCGACTACTTGAAGCTGTCCTTCCCC
GAGGGCTTCAAGTGGGAGCGCGTGATGAACTTCGAGGACGGCGGCGTGGTGACCGTGACCCAGGACTCCT
CCCTGCAGGACGGCGAGTTCATCTACAAGGTGAAGCTGCTCGGCACCAACTTCCCCTCCGACGGCCCCGT
AATGCAGAACAAGACCATGGGCTGGGAGGCCTCCACCGAGCGGATGTACCCCGAGGACGGCGCCCTGAAG
GGCGAGATCAAGATGAGGCTGAAGCTGAAGGACGGCGGCCACTACNACGCC
